Addgene plasmid #227979: pFa6-BASU-HA3-HIS3MX
Purpose: To insert biotin ligase, BASU, at the C-terminus of genes; yeast BioID, HIS3MX marker
Depositing lab: Joseph Reese. Depositing organization: Pennsylvania State University. Publication: Characterization of BioID tagging systems in budding yeast and exploring the interactome of the Ccr4-Not complex. Pfannenstein J, Tyryshkin M, Gulden ME, Doud EH, Mosley AL, Reese JC. G3 (Bethesda). 2024 Sep 13:jkae221. doi: 10.1093/g3journal/jkae221. PubMed 39271111.
Backbone
  Vector backbone: pFa6
  Vector type: Yeast Expression
  Selectable markers: HIS3
Growth in bacteria
  Bacterial resistance: Ampicillin, 100 μg/mL
  Growth temperature: 37°C
  Growth strain: DH5alpha
  Copy number: High Copy
Gene/Insert
  Gene/Insert name: BASU
  Species: Other
  Tag / fusion protein: HA tag (C terminal on insert)
  Cloning method: Ligation Independent Cloning
Terms and licenses: Academic/Nonprofit Terms; Industry Terms: Not Available to Industry
How to cite: pFa6-BASU-HA3-HIS3MX was a gift from Joseph Reese (Addgene plasmid # 227979 ; http://n2t.net/addgene:227979 ; RRID:Addgene_227979)
