[The description below was written by a language model from this plasmid's Addgene catalogue record and pLannotate feature annotations shown in this document.]
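Description:
pFa6-BASU-HA3-HIS3MX is a pFA6-series yeast tagging plasmid, catalogued as a yeast expression vector, that supplies a cassette for fusing the BASU biotin ligase to the C-terminus of genes in budding yeast for BioID proximity labelling. The 4,952 nt plasmid carries no annotated yeast replication origin. It is propagated in E. coli through a high-copy ColE1/pUC-type origin and an ampicillin resistance gene (β-lactamase with its own promoter). The short lacI, rop and bom fragments and the flanking T7 and SP6 promoters are backbone remnants with no evident role in the tagging function.

The payload begins with the BASU coding sequence, annotated as a fragment of the Bacillus subtilis BirA biotin–protein ligase, which is consistent with BASU being an engineered derivative of that enzyme. It is followed in the same orientation by three tandem HA epitope tags and the S. cerevisiae ADH1 terminator. No promoter is annotated upstream of BASU, which fits the stated design: once the cassette is joined in frame to the 3′ end of a target gene, expression of the fusion would be driven by that gene's own promoter, with the ADH1 terminator ending the transcript. Downstream lies the HIS3MX marker, a HIS3-type histidine biosynthesis gene flanked by the Ashbya gossypii TEF promoter and terminator, allowing selection of tagged cells by histidine prototrophy.

The fusion protein biotinylates nearby proteins so that interaction partners can be identified, while the 3xHA tag allows the fusion itself to be detected. The associated publication compared BioID tagging systems in budding yeast and explored the interactome of the Ccr4-Not complex.
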