Features (pLannotate 1.2.2; 14 found; start..end, strand, type, name):
     61..837     +  CDS            birA (fragment): BIRA_BACSU - Experimental evidence at protein level: Swiss-Prot protein existence level 1. Acts both as a biotin--[acetyl-CoA-carboxylase] ligase and a repressor. From Bacillus subtilis (strain 168).
    856..945     +  CDS            3xHA: three tandem HA epitope tags
    978..1165    +  terminator     ADH1 terminator: S. cerevisiae ADH1; transcription terminator for the S. cerevisiae alcohol dehydrogenase 1 (ADH1) gene
   1240..1583    +  promoter       TEF promoter: Ashbya gossypii TEF promoter
   1626..2279    +  CDS            HIS3: HIS7_YEAST - Experimental evidence at protein level: Swiss-Prot protein existence level 1. From Saccharomyces cerevisiae (strain ATCC 204508 / S288c) (Baker's yeast).
   2286..2483    +  terminator     TEF terminator: Ashbya gossypii TEF terminator
   2588..2606    -  promoter       T7 promoter: promoter for bacteriophage T7 RNA polymerase
   2628..2681    -  CDS            lacI (fragment): lac repressor; lacI; The lac repressor binds to the lac operator to inhibit transcription in E. coli. This inhibition can be relieved by adding lactose or isopropyl-β-D-thiogalactopyranoside (IPTG).
   2864..3452    -  rep_origin     ori: high-copy-number ColE1/pMB1/pBR322/pUC origin of replication
   3623..4483    -  CDS            AmpR: β-lactamase; bla; confers resistance to ampicillin, carbenicillin, and related antibiotics
   4484..4588    -  promoter       AmpR promoter: bla
   4683..4718    +  CDS            rop (fragment): Rop protein, which maintains plasmids at low copy number; rop
   4820..4871    +  misc_feature   bom (fragment): basis of mobility region from pBR322
   4934..4952    +  promoter       SP6 promoter: promoter for bacteriophage SP6 RNA polymerase
>Addgene plasmid #227979 | pFa6-BASU-HA3-HIS3MX | addgene full sequence | sequence record 454153 | Addgene NGS Result
ACGCGGCCGCCAGCTGAAGCTTCGTACGCTGCAGGTCGACGGATCCCCGGGTTAATTAACGGCAAGCTGA
GCGAAAGTGAGATTAGATTCGGTTTAAAAACTGAGGTCATGGGTCAACATTTGATATACCATGACGTACT
GTCTAGCACACAAAAGACCGCTCACGAGTTAGCAAACAATAACGCTCCCGAAGGTACATTGGTCGTTGCG
GATAAACAAACGGCTGGTAGAGGCGGAATGAGTAGGGTCTGGCATTCACAAGAAGGAAATGGTGTGTGGA
TGTCCTTGATACTAAGGCCAGACATACCGTTACAAAAAACCCCGCAACTAACCCTTTTGGCTGCGGTGGC
CGTGGTTCAGGGGATCGAGGAAGCCGCTGGGATCCAAACGGACATAAAATGGCCGAATGACATTCTAATC
AACGGCAAAAAAACAGTCGGGATTCTGACCGAAATGCAAGCCGAAGAGGACAGGGTAAGAAGTGTGATCA
TTGGGATTGGCATCAATGTAAATCAGCAACCTAATGATTTCCCGGACGAATTAAAGGACATAGCCACCTC
TCTTAGCCAAGCCGCTGGCGAAAAAATAGACCGTGCTGGAGTGATCCAGCATATACTTCTATGCTTTGAG
AAGAGGTACAGAGACTACATGACTCATGGTTTTACGCCAATAAAGCTGTTGTGGGAATCCTACGCTCTGG
GAATAGGAACTAACATGCGTGCTAGAACACTGAATGGTACATTTTACGGTAAGGCCCTAGGGATTGACGA
CGAAGGTGTACTTCTTCTTGAGACAAACGAGGGCATAAAAAAGATATACAGTGCTGACATATCTTTGAGG
TTAATTAACATCTTTTACCCATACGATGTTCCTGACTATGCGGGCTATCCCTATGACGTCCCGGACTATG
CAGGATCCTATCCATATGACGTTCCAGATTACGCTGCTCAGTGCTGAGGCGCGCCACTTCTAAATAAGCG
AATTTCTTATGATTTATGATTTTTATTATTAAATAAGTTATAAAAAAAATAAGTGTATACAAATTTTAAA
GTGACTCTTAGGTTTTAAAACGAAAATTCTTATTCTTGAGTAACTCTTTCCTGTAGGTCAGGTTGCTTTC
TCAGGTATAGTATGAGGTCGCTCTTATTGACCACACCTCTACCGGCAGATCCGCTAGGGATAACAGGGTA
ATATAGATCTGTTTAGCTTGCCTCGTCCCCGCCGGGTCACCCGGCCAGCGACATGGAGGCCCAGAATACC
CTCCTTGACAGTCTTGACGTGCGCAGCTCAGGGGCATGATGTGACTGTCGCCCGTACATTTAGCCCATAC
ATCCCCATGTATAATCATTTGCATCCATACATTTTGATGGCCGCACGGCGCGAAGCAAAAATTACGGCTC
CTCGCTGCAGACCTGCGAGCAGGGAAACGCTCCCCTCACAGACGCGTTGAATTGTCCCCACGCCGCGCCC
CTGTAGAGAAATATAAAAGGTTAGGATTTGCCACTGAGGTTCTTCTTTCATATACTTCCTTTTAAAATCT
TGCTAGGATACAGTTCTCACATCACATCCGAACATAAACAACCATGGCAGAACCAGCCCAAAAAAAGCAA
AAACAAACTGTTCAGGAGCGCAAGGCGTTTATCTCCCGTATCACTAATGAAACTAAAATTCAAATCGCTA
TTTCGCTGAATGGTGGTTATATTCAAATAAAAGATTCGATTCTTCCTGCAAAGAAGGATGACGATGTAGC
TTCCCAAGCTACTCAGTCACAGGTCATCGATATTCACACAGGTGTTGGCTTTTTGGATCATATGATCCAT
GCGTTGGCAAAACACTCTGGTTGGTCTCTTATTGTTGAATGTATTGGTGACCTGCACATTGACGATCACC
ATACTACCGAAGATTGCGGTATCGCATTAGGGCAAGCGTTCAAAGAAGCAATGGGTGCTGTCCGTGGTGT
AAAAAGATTCGGTACTGGGTTCGCACCATTGGATGAGGCGCTATCACGTGCCGTAGTCGATTTATCTAGT
AGACCATTTGCTGTAATCGACCTTGGATTGAAGAGAGAGATGATTGGTGATTTATCCACTGAAATGATTC
CACACTTTTTGGAAAGTTTCGCGGAGGCGGCCAGAATTACTTTGCATGTTGATTGTCTGAGAGGTTTCAA
CGATCACCACAGAAGTGAGAGTGCGTTCAAGGCTTTGGCTGTTGCCATAAGAGAAGCTATTTCTAGCAAT
GGCACCAATGACGTTCCCTCAACCAAAGGTGTTTTGATGTGAAGTACTGACAATAAAAAGATTCTTGTTT
TCAAGAACTTGTCATTTGTATAGTTTTTTTATATTGTAGTTGTTCTATTTTAATCAAATGTTAGCGTGAT
TTATATTTTTTTTCGCCTCGACATCATCTGCCCAGATGCGAAGTTAAGTGCGCAGAAAGTAATATCATGC
GTCAATCGTATGTGAATGCTGGTCGCTATACTGCTGTCGATTCGATACTAACGCCGCCATCCAGTTTAAA
CGAGCTCGAATTCATCGATGATATCAGATCCACTAGTGGCCTATGCGGCCGCGGATCTGCCGGTCTCCCT
ATAGTGAGTCGTATTAATTTCGATAAGCCAGGTTAACCTGCATTAATGAATCGGCCAACGCGCGGGGAGA
GGCGGTTTGCGTATTGGGCGCTCTTCCGCTTCCTCGCTCACTGACTCGCTGCGCTCGGTCGTTCGGCTGC
GGCGAGCGGTATCAGCTCACTCAAAGGCGGTAATACGGTTATCCACAGAATCAGGGGATAACGCAGGAAA
GAACATGTGAGCAAAAGGCCAGCAAAAGGCCAGGAACCGTAAAAAGGCCGCGTTGCTGGCGTTTTTCCAT
AGGCTCCGCCCCCCTGACGAGCATCACAAAAATCGACGCTCAAGTCAGAGGTGGCGAAACCCGACAGGAC
TATAAAGATACCAGGCGTTTCCCCCTGGAAGCTCCCTCGTGCGCTCTCCTGTTCCGACCCTGCCGCTTAC
CGGATACCTGTCCGCCTTTCTCCCTTCGGGAAGCGTGGCGCTTTCTCATAGCTCACGCTGTAGGTATCTC
AGTTCGGTGTAGGTCGTTCGCTCCAAGCTGGGCTGTGTGCACGAACCCCCCGTTCAGCCCGACCGCTGCG
CCTTATCCGGTAACTATCGTCTTGAGTCCAACCCGGTAAGACACGACTTATCGCCACTGGCAGCAGCCAC
TGGTAACAGGATTAGCAGAGCGAGGTATGTAGGCGGTGCTACAGAGTTCTTGAAGTGGTGGCCTAACTAC
GGCTACACTAGAAGAACAGTATTTGGTATCTGCGCTCTGCTGAAGCCAGTTACCTTCGGAAAAAGAGTTG
GTAGCTCTTGATCCGGCAAACAAACCACCGCTGGTAGCGGTGGTTTTTTTGTTTGCAAGCAGCAGATTAC
GCGCAGAAAAAAAGGATCTCAAGAAGATCCTTTGATCTTTTCTACGGGGTCTGACGCTCAGTGGAACGAA
AACTCACGTTAAGGGATTTTGGTCATGAGATTATCAAAAAGGATCTTCACCTAGATCCTTTTAAATTAAA
AATGAAGTTTTAAATCAATCTAAAGTATATATGAGTAAACTTGGTCTGACAGTTACCAATGCTTAATCAG
TGAGGCACCTATCTCAGCGATCTGTCTATTTCGTTCATCCATAGTTGCCTGACTCCCCGTCGTGTAGATA
ACTACGATACGGGAGGGCTTACCATCTGGCCCCAGTGCTGCAATGATACCGCGAGACCCACGCTCACCGG
CTCCAGATTTATCAGCAATAAACCAGCCAGCCGGAAGGGCCGAGCGCAGAAGTGGTCCTGCAACTTTATC
CGCCTCCATCCAGTCTATTAATTGTTGCCGGGAAGCTAGAGTAAGTAGTTCGCCAGTTAATAGTTTGCGC
AACGTTGTTGCCATTGCTACAGGCATCGTGGTGTCACGCTCGTCGTTTGGTATGGCTTCATTCAGCTCCG
GTTCCCAACGATCAAGGCGAGTTACATGATCCCCCATGTTGTGCAAAAAAGCGGTTAGCTCCTTCGGTCC
TCCGATCGTTGTCAGAAGTAAGTTGGCCGCAGTGTTATCACTCATGGTTATGGCAGCACTGCATAATTCT
CTTACTGTCATGCCATCCGTAAGATGCTTTTCTGTGACTGGTGAGTACTCAACCAAGTCATTCTGAGAAT
AGTGTATGCGGCGACCGAGTTGCTCTTGCCCGGCGTCAATACGGGATAATACCGCGCCACATAGCAGAAC
TTTAAAAGTGCTCATCATTGGAAAACGTTCTTCGGGGCGAAAACTCTCAAGGATCTTACCGCTGTTGAGA
TCCAGTTCGATGTAACCCACTCGTGCACCCAACTGATCTTCAGCATCTTTTACTTTCACCAGCGTTTCTG
GGTGAGCAAAAACAGGAAGGCAAAATGCCGCAAAAAAGGGAATAAGGGCGACACGGAAATGTTGAATACT
CATACTCTTCCTTTTTCAATATTATTGAAGCATTTATCAGGGTTATTGTCTCATGAGCGGATACATATTT
GAATGTATTTAGAAAAATAAACAAATAGGGGTTCCGCGCACATTTCCCCGAAAAGTGCCACCTGACGTCT
AAGAAACCATTATTATCATGACATTAACCTATAAAAATAGGCGTATCACGAGGCCCTTTCGTCTCGCGCG
TTTCGGTGATGACGGTGAAAACCTCTGACACATGCAGCTCCCGGAGACGGTCACAGCTTGTCTGTAAGCG
GATGCCGGGAGCAGACAAGCCCGTCAGGGCGCGTCAGCGGGTGTTGGCGGGTGTCGGGGCTGGCTTAACT
ATGCGGCATCAGAGCAGATTGTACTGAGAGTGCACCATATGGACATATTGTCGTTAGAACGCGGCTACAA
TTAATACATAACCTTATGTATCATACACATACGATTTAGGTGACACTATAGA
